Addgene plasmid #187527: pL0R-lacZ
Purpose: (Empty Backbone) uLoop L0 receiver pL0R-lacZ - 5'TCC and 3'CGA overhangs for domestication with SapI cloning
Depositing lab: Bernardo Pollak. Depositing organization: Millennium Institute for Integrative Biology (iBio). Publication: Universal loop assembly: open, efficient and cross-kingdom DNA fabrication. Pollak B, Matute T, Nunez I, Cerda A, Lopez C, Vargas V, Kan A, Bielinski V, von Dassow P, Dupont CL, Federici F. Synth Biol (Oxf). 2020;5(1):ysaa001. doi: 10.1093/synbio/ysaa001. Epub 2020 Feb 5. PubMed 32161816.
Backbone
  Vector backbone: pL0R
  Vector type: Synthetic Biology
Growth in bacteria
  Bacterial resistance: Spectinomycin, 50 μg/mL
  Growth temperature: 37°C
  Growth strain: DH5alpha
  Copy number: High Copy
Gene/Insert
  Gene/Insert name: None
  Mutation: -
How to cite: pL0R-lacZ was a gift from Bernardo Pollak (Addgene plasmid # 187527)
