[The description below was written by a language model from this plasmid's Addgene catalogue record and pLannotate feature annotations shown in this document.]
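Description:
pL0R-lacZ is a small (about 2.6 kb) empty receiver plasmid from the universal Loop (uLoop) assembly toolkit, serving as the level 0 acceptor into which new DNA parts are "domesticated". It is a synthetic biology vector built on the pL0R backbone and maintained in E. coli. Replication relies on a high-copy ColE1/pMB1-type origin, and selection is by spectinomycin through the aadA aminoglycoside adenylyltransferase gene. A fragment of the pBR322 bom region lies next to the origin. A short stretch matching the Tn5 transposase sits upstream of aadA; it is annotated only as a fragment and is probably sequence carried over with the resistance cassette rather than a functional element.

The cloning site is occupied by a lacZα dropout cassette rather than a gene of interest. The annotation shows a partial lacZα coding sequence with the pUC18/19 multiple cloning site, driven by the lac promoter with its operator and CAP binding site, plus a remnant of lacI. According to the record, the receiver presents 5' TCC and 3' CGA overhangs for cloning with the type IIS enzyme SapI. An incoming part with compatible ends would therefore be expected to displace the lacZα cassette, allowing recombinants to be distinguished by blue/white screening in an α-complementing host. The SapI sites themselves are not annotated in the feature table, so their exact positions are not given. The resulting L0 parts are intended as standardised building blocks for the higher-level, recursive Loop assemblies described for this cross-kingdom DNA fabrication system.
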