Features (pLannotate 1.2.2; 11 found; start..end, strand, type, name):
    701..800     +  misc_feature   bom (fragment): basis of mobility region from pBR322
    806..963     -  CDS            lacZα (fragment): LacZα fragment of β-galactosidase; lacZ fragment
    960..1016    +  misc_feature   MCS: pUC18/19 multiple cloning site
   1053..1069    -  protein_bind   lac operator: The lac repressor binds to the lac operator to inhibit transcription in E. coli. This inhibition can be relieved by adding lactose or isopropyl-β-D-thiogalactopyranoside (IPTG). lac repressor encoded by lacI
   1077..1107    -  promoter       lac promoter: promoter for the E. coli lac operon
   1122..1143    -  protein_bind   CAP binding site: CAP binding activates transcription in the presence of cAMP. E. coli catabolite activator protein
   1156..1198    -  CDS            lacI (fragment): lac repressor; lacI; The lac repressor binds to the lac operator to inhibit transcription in E. coli. This inhibition can be relieved by adding lactose or isopropyl-β-D-thiogalactopyranoside (IPTG).
   1469..1501    +  misc_feature   MCS (fragment): pUC18/19 multiple cloning site
   1502..1618    +  CDS            tnpA (fragment): TN5P_ECOLX - Also known as tnp. Experimental evidence at protein level: Swiss-Prot protein existence level 1. Mediates transposition of transposon Tn5 by a 'cut and paste' mechanism. First, the monomeric transposase binds the 19 bp inverted DNA repeats flanking the transposon. Then, dimerization of the DNA- bound transposase creates a synaptic DNA complex. After nicking of the first DNA strand, excision of the transposon proceeds through a series of intermediates. The transposase then mediates the insertion of the transposon at a new site by strand transfer. The activity of the wild- type tran
   1650..2438    +  CDS            aadA: S3AD_ECOLX - Experimental evidence at protein level: Swiss-Prot protein existence level 1. Mediates bacterial resistance to the antibiotics streptomycin and spectinomycin. From Escherichia coli.
   2532..474     +  rep_origin     ori (across the origin): high-copy-number ColE1/pMB1/pBR322/pUC origin of replication
>Addgene plasmid #187527 | pL0R-lacZ | addgene full sequence | sequence record 368766 | Addgene NGS Result
GGCTTCAGCAGAGCGCAGATACCAAATACTGTTCTTCTAGTGTAGCCGTAGTTAGGCCACCACTTCAAGA
ACTCTGTAGCACCGCCTACATACCTCGCTCTGCTAATCCTGTTACCAGTGGCTGCTGCCAGTGGCGATAA
GTCGTGTCTTACCGGGTTGGACTCAAGACGATAGTTACCGGATAAGGCGCAGCGGTCGGGCTGAACGGGG
GGTTCGTGCACACAGCCCAGCTTGGAGCGAACGACCTACACCGAACTGAGATACCTACAGCGTGAGCTAT
GAGAAAGCGCCACGCTTCCCGAAGGGAGAAAGGCGGACAGGTATCCGGTAAGCGGCAGGGTCGGAACAGG
AGAGCGCACGAGGGAGCTTCCAGGGGGAAACGCCTGGTATCTTTATAGTCCTGTCGGGTTTCGCCACCTC
TGACTTGAGCGTCGATTTTTGTGATGCTCGTCAGGGGGGCGGAGCCTATGGAAAAACGCCAGCAACGCGG
CCTTTTTACGGTTCCTTGCCTTTTGCTGGCCTTTTGCTCACATGTTCTTTCCTGCGTTATCCCCTGATTC
TGTGGGTGGAAGGGCTCGGAGTTGTGGTAATCTATGTATCCTGGTGGTCTCGTGAAGAGCGTCACAGCTT
GTCTGTAAGCGGATGCCGGGAGCAGACAAGCCCGTCAGGGCGCGTCAGCGGGTGTTGGCGGGTGTCGGGG
CTGGCTTAACTATGCGGCATCAGAGCAGATTGTACTGAGAGTGCACCATATGCGGTGTGAAATACCGCAC
AGATGCGTAAGGAGAAAATACCGCATCAGGCGCCATTCGCCATTCAGGCTGCGCAACTGTTGGGAAGGGC
GATCGGTGCGGGCCTCTTCGCTATTACGCCAGCTGGCGAAAGGGGGATGTGCTGCAAGGCGATTAAGTTG
GGTAACGCCAGGGTTTTCCCAGTCACGACGTTGTAAAACGACGGCCAGTGAATTCGAGCTCGGTACCCGG
GGATCCTCTAGAGTCGACCTGCAGGCATGCAAGCTTGGCGTAATCATGGTCATAGCTGTTTCCTGTGTGA
AATTGTTATCCGCTCACAATTCCACACAACATACGAGCCGGAAGCATAAAGTGTAAAGCCTGGGGTGCCT
AATGAGTGAGCTAACTCACATTAATTGCGTTGCGCTCACTGCCCGCTTTCCAGTCGGGAAACCTGTCGTG
CCAGCTGCGCTCTTCTGGAGACCTGAGACGAGACGAGACAGCCTGAGAATGGATGCGAGTAATGAGCTCG
GCACAAAATCACCACTCGATACAGGCAGCCCATCAGTCCGGGACGGCGTCAGCGGGAGAGCCGTTGTAAG
GCGGCAGACTTTGCTCATGTTACCGATGCTATTCGGAAGAACGGCAACTAAGCTGCCGGGTTTGAAACAC
GGATGATCTCGCGGAGGGTAGCATGTTGATTGTAACGATGACAGAGCGTTGCTGCCTGTGATCACCGCTC
CTCTAGAGTCGACTTGCAGGCATGCAAGCTTAGCAAGCGAACCGGAATTGCCAGCTGGGGCGCCCTCTGG
TAAGGTTGGGAAGCCCTGCAAAGTAAACTGGATGGCTTTCTTGCCGCCAAGGATCTGATGGCGCAGGGGA
TCAATATCTGATCAAGAGACAGGATGAGGATCGTTTCGCATGAGGGAAGCGGTGATCGCCGAAGTATCGA
CTCAACTATCAGAGGTAGTTGGCGTCATCGAGCGCCATCTCGAACCGACGTTGCTGGCCGTACATTTGTA
CGGCTCCGCAGTGGATGGCGGCCTGAAGCCACACAGTGATATTGATTTGCTGGTTACGGTGACCGTAAGG
CTTGATGAAACAACGCGGCGAGCTTTGATCAACGACCTTTTGGAAACTTCGGCTTCCCCTGGAGAGAGTG
AGATTCTCCGCGCTGTAGAAGTCACCATTGTTGTGCACGACGACATCATTCCGTGGCGTTATCCAGCTAA
GCGCGAACTGCAATTTGGAGAATGGCAGCGCAATGACATTCTTGCTGGTATCTTCGAGCCAGCCACGATC
GACATTGATCTGGCTATCTTGCTGACAAAAGCAAGAGAACATAGCGTTGCCTTGGTAGGTCCAGCGGCGG
AGGAACTCTTTGATCCGGTTCCTGAACAGGATCTATTTGAGGCGCTAAATGAAACCTTAACGCTATGGAA
CTCGCCGCCCGACTGGGCTGGCGATGAGCGAAATGTAGTGCTTACGTTGTCCCGCATTTGGTACAGCGCA
GTAACCGGCAAAATCGCGCCGAAGGATGTCGCTGCCGACTGGGCAATGGAGCGCCTGCCGGCCCAGTATC
AGCCCGTCATACTTGAAGCTAGACAGGCTTATCTTGGACAAGAAGAAGATCGCTTGGCCTCGCGCGCAGA
TCAGTTGGAAGAATTTGTCCACTACGTGAAAGGCGAGATCACCAAGGTAGTCGGCAAATAATAATCACCT
AGAATGCATGACCAAAATCCCTTAACGTGAGTTTTCGTTCCACTGAGCGTCAGACCCCGTAGAAAAGATC
AAAGGATCTTCTTGAGATCCTTTTTTTCTGCGCGTAATCTGCTGCTTGCAAACAAAAAAACCACCGCTAC
CAGCGGTGGTTTGTTTGCCGGATCAAGAGCTACCAACTCTTTTTCCGAAGGTAACT
